>Addgene plasmid #159705 | pG20_GUS_Hyg | depositor full sequence | sequence record 308937 | Full Sequence
AGCTCTCATCAACCGTGGCTCCCTCACTTTCTGGCTGGATGATGGGGCGATTCAGGCGATCCCCATCCAA
CAGCCCGCCGTCGAGCGGGCTTTTTTATCCCCGGAAGCCTGTGGATAGAGGGTAGTTATCCACGTGAAAC
CGCTAATGCCCCGCAAAGCCTTGATTCACGGGGCTTTCCGGCCCGCTCCAAAAACTATCCACGTGAAATC
GCTAATCAGGGTACGTGAAATCGCTAATCGGAGTACGTGAAATCGCTAATAAGGTCACGTGAAATCGCTA
ATCAAAAAGGCACGTGAGAACGCTAATAGCCCTTTCAGATCAACAGCTTGCAAACACCCCTCGCTCCGGC
AAGTAGTTACAGCAAGTAGTATGTTCAATTAGCTTTTCAATTATGAATATATATATCAATTATTGGTCGC
CCTTGGCTTGTGGACAATGCGCTACGCGCACCGGCTCCGCCCGTGGACAACCGCAAGCGGTTGCCCACCG
TCGAGCGCCTTTGCCCACAACCCGGCGGCCGGCCGCAACAGATCGTTTTATAAATTTTTTTTTTTGAAAA
AGAAAAAGCCCGAAAGGCGGCAACCTCTCGGGCTTCTGGATTTCCGATCCCCGGAATTAGATCTTGGCAG
GATATATTGTGGTGTAACGTTATCGATCTGGATTTTAGTACTGGATTTTGGTTTTAGGAATTAGAAATTT
TATTGATAGAAGTATTTTACAAATACAAATACATACTAAGGGTTTCTTATATGCTCAACACATGAGCGAA
ACCCTATAAGAACCCTAATTTCCCTTATCGGGAAACTACTCACACATTATTTATGGAGAAAATAGAGAGA
GATAGATTTGTAGAGAGAGACTGGTGATTTCAGCGTACCGAATTAATTCCTGAATCACTGCGACCGGCCC
TCCCGCGACCCAGCCGAGCGAGCTTAGCGAACTGTGGACGAGAACTGTGCCACCAAGCGTAAGGCCGTTC
TCTCGCATTTGCCTTGCTAGGCTCGCGCGAGTTGCTGGCTGAGGCGTTCTCGAAATCAGCTCTTGTTCGG
TCGGCATCTACTCTATTCCTTTGCCCTCGGACGAGTGCTGGGGCGTCGGTTTCCACTATCGGCGAGTACT
TCTACACAGCCATCGGTCCAGACGGCCGCGCTTCTGCGGGCGATTTGTGTACGCCCGACAGTCCCGGCTC
CGGATCGGACGATTGCGTCGCATCGACCCTGCGCCCAAGCTGCATCATCGAAATTGCCGTCAACCAAGCT
CTGATAGAGTTGGTCAAGACCAATGCGGAGCATATACGCCCGGAGCCTTGGCGATCCTGCAAGCTCCGGA
TGCCTCCGCTCGAAGTAGCGCGTCTGCTGCTCCATACAAGCCAACCACGGCCTCCAGAAGAAGATGTTGG
CGACCTCGTATTGGGAATCCCCGAACATCGCCTCGCTCCAGTCAATGACCGCTGTTATGCGGCCATTGTC
CGTCAGGACATTGTTGGAGCCGAAATCCGCGTGCACGAGGTGCCGGACTTCGGGGCAGTCCTCGGCCCAA
AGCATCAGCTCATCGAGAGCCTGCGCGACGGACGCACTGACGGTGTCGTCCATCACAGTTTGCCAGTGAT
ACACATGGGGATCAGCAATCGCGCATATGAAATCACGCCATGTAGTGTATTGACCGATTCCTTGCGGTCC
GAATGGGCCGAACCCGCTCGTCTGGCTAAGATCGGCCGCAGCGATAGCATCCATAGCCTCCGCGACCGGC
TGAAGAACAGCGGGCAGTTCGGTTTCAGGCAGGTCTTGCAACGTGACACCCTGTGCACGGCGGGAGATGC
AATAGGTCAGGCTCTCGCTGAACTCCCCAATGTCAAGCACTTCCGGAATCGGGAGCGCGGCCGATGCAAA
GTGCCGATAAACATAACGATCTTTGTAGAAACCATCGGCGCAGCTATTTACCCGCAGGACATATCCACGC
CCTCCTACATCGAAGCTGAAAGCACGAGATTCTTCGCCCTCCGAGAGCTGCATCAGGTCGGAGACGCTGT
CGAACTTTTCGATCAGAAACTTCTCGACAGACGTCGCGGTGAGTTCAGGCTTTTTCATAGGGGGGATCAG
CTTGGGCTGTCCTCTCCAAATGAAATGAACTTCCTTATATAGAGGAAGGGTCTTGCGAAGGATAGTGGGA
TTGTGCGTCATCCCTTACGTCAGTGGAGATGTCACATCAATCCACTTGCTTTGAAGTCGTGGTTGGAACG
ACTTCTTTTTCCACGATGCTCCTCGTGGGTGGGGGTCCATCTTTGGGACCACTGTCGGCAGAGGCATCTT
GAATGATAGCCTTTCCTTTATCGCAATGATGGCATTTGTAGGAGCCACCTTCCTTTTCTACTGTCCTTTC
GATGAAGTGACAGATAGCTGGGCAATGGAATCCGAGGAGGTTTCCCGAAATTACCCTTTGTTGAAAAGTC
TCAATAAAGCTTCGACGAGTCAGTAATAAACGGCGTCAAAGTGGTTGCAGCCGGCACACACGAGTCGTGT
TTATCAACTCAAAGCACAAATACTTTTCCTCAACCTAAAAATAAGGCAATTAGCCAAAAACAACTTTGCG
TGTAAACAACGCTCAATACACGTGTCATTTTATTATTAGCTATTGCTTCACCGCCTTAGCTTTCTCGTGA
CCTAGTCGTCCTCGTCTTTTCTTCTTCTTCTTCTATAAAACAATACCCAAAGACCTCTTCTTCTTCACAA
TTCAGATTTCAATTTCTCAAAATCTTAAAAACTTTCTCTCAATTCTCTCTACCGTGATCAAGGTAAATTT
CTGTGTTCCTTATTCTCTCAAAATCTTCGATTTTGTTTTCGTTCGATCCCAATTTCGTATATGTTCTTTG
GTTTAGATTCTGTTAATCTTAGATCGAAGTCGATTTTCTGGGTTTGATCGTTAGATATCATCTTAATTCT
CGATTAGGGTTTCATAGATATCATCCGATTTGTTCAAATAATTTGAGTTTTGTCGAATAATTACTCTTCG
ATTTGTGATTTCTATCTAGATCTGGTGTTAGTTTCTAGTTTGTGCGATCGAATTTGTCGATTAATCTGAG
TTTTTCTGATTAACAGACTAGAGTTAACCGGGCTCAGGCCTGGCGCGCCACTAGTGGATCCATCGATAGT
ACTGTCGACCTCGAGGGTACCGCTCCCGGGATGTTACGTCCTGTAGAAACCCCAACCCGTGAAATCAAAA
AACTCGACGGCCTGTGGGCATTCAGTCTGGATCGCGAAAACTGTGGAATTGATCAGCGTTGGTGGGAAAG
CGCGTTACAAGAAAGCCGGGCAATTGCTGTGCCAGGCAGTTTTAACGATCAGTTCGCCGATGCAGATATT
CGTAATTATGCGGGCAACGTCTGGTATCAGCGCGAAGTCTTTATACCGAAAGGTTGGGCAGGCCAGCGTA
TCGTGCTGCGTTTCGATGCGGTCACTCATTACGGCAAAGTGTGGGTCAATAATCAGGAAGTGATGGAGCA
TCAGGGCGGCTATACGCCATTTGAAGCCGATGTCACGCCGTATGTTATTGCCGGGAAAAGTGTACGTATC
ACCGTTTGTGTGAACAACGAACTGAACTGGCAGACTATCCCGCCGGGAATGGTGATTACCGACGAAAACG
GCAAGAAAAAGCAGTCTTACTTCCATGATTTCTTTAACTATGCCGGAATCCATCGCAGCGTAATGCTCTA
CACCACGCCGAACACCTGGGTGGACGATATCACCGTGGTGACGCATGTCGCGCAAGACTGTAACCACGCG
TCTGTTGACTGGCAGGTGGTGGCCAATGGTGATGTCAGCGTTGAACTGCGTGATGCGGATCAACAGGTGG
TTGCAACTGGACAAGGCACTAGCGGGACTTTGCAAGTGGTGAATCCGCACCTCTGGCAACCGGGTGAAGG
TTATCTCTATGAACTGTGCGTCACAGCCAAAAGCCAGACAGAGTGTGATATCTACCCGCTTCGCGTCGGC
ATCCGGTCAGTGGCAGTGAAGGGCGAACAGTTCCTGATTAACCACAAACCGTTCTACTTTACTGGCTTTG
GTCGTCATGAAGATGCGGACTTGCGTGGCAAAGGATTCGATAACGTGCTGATGGTGCACGACCACGCATT
AATGGACTGGATTGGGGCCAACTCCTACCGTACCTCGCATTACCCTTACGCTGAAGAGATGCTCGACTGG
GCAGATGAACATGGCATCGTGGTGATTGATGAAACTGCTGCTGTCGGCTTTAACCTCTCTTTAGGCATTG
GTTTCGAAGCGGGCAACAAGCCGAAAGAACTGTACAGCGAAGAGGCAGTCAACGGGGAAACTCAGCAAGC
GCACTTACAGGCGATTAAAGAGCTGATAGCGCGTGACAAAAACCACCCAAGCGTGGTGATGTGGAGTATT
GCCAACGAACCGGATACCCGTCCGCAAGGTGCACGGGAATATTTCGCGCCACTGGCGGAAGCAACGCGTA
AACTCGACCCGACGCGTCCGATCACCTGCGTCAATGTAATGTTCTGCGACGCTCACACCGATACCATCAG
CGATCTCTTTGATGTGCTGTGCCTGAACCGTTATTACGGATGGTATGTCCAAAGCGGCGATTTGGAAACG
GCAGAGAAGGTACTGGAAAAAGAACTTCTGGCCTGGCAGGAGAAACTGCATCAGCCGATTATCATCACCG
AATACGGCGTGGATACGTTAGCCGGGCTGCACTCAATGTACACCGACATGTGGAGTGAAGAGTATCAGTG
TGCATGGCTGGATATGTATCACCGCGTCTTTGATCGCGTCAGCGCCGTCGTCGGTGAACAGGTATGGAAT
TTCGCCGATTTTGCGACCTCGCAAGGCATATTGCGCGTTGGCGGTAACAAGAAAGGGATCTTCACTCGCG
ACCGCAAACCGAAGTCGGCGGCTTTTCTGCTGCAAAAACGCTGGACTGGCATGAACTTCGGTGAAAAACC
GCAGCAGGGAGGCAAACAATGAGAGCTCATATGAAGATGAAGATGAAATATTTGGTGTGTCAAATAAATA
GCTTGTGTGCTTAAGTTTGTGTTTTTTTCTTGGCTTGTTGTGTTATGAATTTGTGGCTTTTTCTAATATT
AAATGAATGTAAGATCTCATTATAATGAATAAACAAATGTTTCTATAATCCATTGTGAATGTTTTGTTGG
ATCTCTTCTGCAGCATATAACTACTGTATGTGCTATGGTATGGACTATGGAATATGATTAAAGATAAGGA
ATTCAGATCGGCTGAGTGGCTCCTTCAACGTTGCGGTTCTGTCAGTTCCAAACGTAAAACGGCTTGTCCC
GCGTCATCGGCGGGGGTCATAACGTGACTCCCTTAATTCTCCGCTCATGATCAGATTGTCGTTTCCCGCC
TTCAGTTTAAACTATCAGTGTTTGACAGGATATATTGGCGGGTAAACTAAGTCGCTGTATGTGTTTGTTT
GAGATCTCATGTGAGCAAAAGGCCAGCAAAAGGCCAGGAACCGTAAAAAGGCCGCGTTGCTGGCGTTTTT
CCATAGGCTCCGCCCCCCTGACGAGCATCACAAAAATCGACGCTCAAGTCAGAGGTGGCGAAACCCGACA
GGACTATAAAGATACCAGGCGTTTCCCCCTGGAAGCTCCCTCGTGCGCTCTCCTGTTCCGACCCTGCCGC
TTACCGGATACCTGTCCGCCTTTCTCCCTTCGGGAAGCGTGGCGCTTTCTCATAGCTCACGCTGTAGGTA
TCTCAGTTCGGTGTAGGTCGTTCGCTCCAAGCTGGGCTGTGTGCACGAACCCCCCGTTCAGCCCGACCGC
TGCGCCTTATCCGGTAACTATCGTCTTGAGTCCAACCCGGTAAGACACGACTTATCGCCACTGGCAGCAG
CCACTGGTAACAGGATTAGCAGAGCGAGGTATGTAGGCGGTGCTACAGAGTTCTTGAAGTGGTGGCCTAA
CTACGGCTACACTAGAAGAACAGTATTTGGTATCTGCGCTCTGCTGAAGCCAGTTACCTTCGGAAGAAGA
GTTGGTAGCTCTTGATCCGGCAAACAAACCACCGCTGGTAGCGGTGGTTTTTTTGTTTGCAAGCAGCAGA
TTACGCGCAGAAAAAAAGGATCTCAAGAAGATCCTTTGATCTTTTCTACGGGGTCTGACGCTCAGTGGAA
CGAAAACTCACGTTAAGGGATTTTGGTCATGAGATTATCAAAAAGGATCTTCACCTAGATCCTTTTAAAT
TAAAAATGAAGTTTTAAATCAATCTAAAGTATATATGTGTAACATTGGTCTAGTGATTAGAAAAACTCAT
CGAGCATCAAATGAAACTGCAATTTATTCATATCAGGATTATCAATACCATATTTTTGAAAAAGCCGTTT
CTGTAATGAAGGAGAAAACTCACCGAGGCAGTTCCATAGGATGGCAAGATCCTGGTATCGGTCTGCGATT
CCGACTCGTCCAACATCAATACAACCTATTAATTTCCCCTCGTCAAAAATAAGGTTATCAAGTGAGAAAT
CACCATGAGTGACGACTGAATCCGGTGAGAATGGCAAAAGTTTATGCATTTCTTTCCAGACTTGTTCAAC
AGGCCAGCCATTACGCTCGTCATCAAAATCACTCGCATCAACCAAACCGTTATTCATTCGTGATTGCGCC
TGAGCGAGACGAAATACGCGATCGCTGTTAAAAGGACAATTACAAACAGGAATCGAATGCAACCGGCGCA
GGAACACTGCCAGCGCATCAACAATATTTTCACCTGAATCAGGATATTCTTCTAATACCTGGAATGCTGT
TTTCCCTGGGATCGCAGTGGTGAGTAACCATGCATCATCAGGAGTACGGATAAAATGCTTGATGGTCGGA
AGAGGCATAAATTCCGTCAGCCAGTTTAGTCTGACCATCTCATCTGTAACATCATTGGCAACGCTACCTT
TGCCATGTTTCAGAAACAACTCTGGCGCATCGGGCTTCCCATACAATCGGTAGATTGTCGCACCTGATTG
CCCGACATTATCGCGAGCCCATTTATACCCATATAAATCAGCATCCATGTTGGAATTTAATCGCGGCCTT
GAGCAAGACGTTTCCCGTTGAATATGGCTCATAACACCCCTTGTATTACTGTTTATGTAAGCAGACAGTT
TTATTGTTCATGATGATATATTTTTATCTTGTGCAATGTAACATCAGAGATTTTGAGACACAACGTGGCT
TTGTTGAATAAATCGAACTTTTGCTGAGTTGAAGGATCAGATCACGCATCTTCCCGACAACGCAGACCGT
TCCGTGGCAAAGCAAAAGTTCAAAATCACCAACTGGTCCACCTACAACAA
Features (pLannotate 1.2.2; 14 found; start..end, strand, type, name):
     63..498     +  rep_origin     pSa ori: origin of replication from bacterial plasmid pSa
    625..647     +  misc_feature   LB T-DNA repeat: left border repeat from nopaline C58 T-DNA (truncated)
    655..831     -  polyA_signal   CaMV poly(A) signal: cauliflower mosaic virus polyadenylation signal
    881..1045    -  CDS            yokD (fragment): YOKD_BACSU - Experimental evidence at protein level: Swiss-Prot protein existence level 1. May contribute to antibiotic resistance. From Bacillus subtilis (strain 168).
   1066..2088    -  CDS            hph: KHYB_ECOLX - Experimental evidence at protein level: Swiss-Prot protein existence level 1. The aminoglycoside phosphotransferases achieve inactivation of their antibiotic substrates by phosphorylation. Only phosphorylates hygromycin and closely related compounds such as demethyl analogs and destomycin. From Escherichia coli.
   2108..2453    -  promoter       CaMV 35S promoter: strong constitutive promoter from cauliflower mosaic virus
   2110..2156    -  promoter       minimal CaMV 35S promoter: minimal 35S promoter from cauliflower mosaic virus
   3181..4989    +  CDS            uidA: BGLR_ECOLI - Also known as gurA, gusA. Experimental evidence at protein level: Swiss-Prot protein existence level 1. From Escherichia coli (strain K12).
   5000..5248    +  terminator     HSP terminator: efficient transcription terminator from the Arabidopsis thaliana heat shock protein 18.2 gene (Nagaya et al., 2010)
   5259..5289    -  promoter       NOS promoter (fragment): nopaline synthase promoter
   5413..5437    +  misc_feature   RB T-DNA repeat: right border repeat from nopaline C58 T-DNA
   5528..6116    -  rep_origin     ori: high-copy-number ColE1/pMB1/pBR322/pUC origin of replication
   6287..7102    -  CDS            KanR: aminoglycoside phosphotransferase; aph(3')-Ia; confers resistance to kanamycin in bacteria or G418 (Geneticin®) in eukaryotes
   7287..58      +  CDS            TRA2_ECOLX (fragment) (across the origin): Protein predicted: Swiss-Prot protein existence level 4. Required for transposition of transposon Tn903. From Escherichia coli.
