>Addgene plasmid #159705 | pG20_GUS_Hyg | addgene full sequence | sequence record 314406 | Addgene NGS Result
ATAAAGCTTCGACGAGTCAGTAATAAACGGCGTCAAAGTGGTTGCAGCCGGCACACACGAGTCGTGTTTA
TCAACTCAAAGCACAAATACTTTTCCTCAACCTAAAAATAAGGCAATTAGCCAAAAACAACTTTGCGTGT
AAACAACGCTCAATACACGTGTCATTTTATTATTAGCTATTGCTTCACCGCCTTAGCTTTCTCGTGACCT
AGTCGTCCTCGTCTTTTCTTCTTCTTCTTCTATAAAACAATACCCAAAGACCTCTTCTTCTTCACAATTC
AGATTTCAATTTCTCAAAATCTTAAAAACTTTCTCTCAATTCTCTCTACCGTGATCAAGGTAAATTTCTG
TGTTCCTTATTCTCTCAAAATCTTCGATTTTGTTTTCGTTCGATCCCAATTTCGTATATGTTCTTTGGTT
TAGATTCTGTTAATCTTAGATCGAAGACGATTTTCTGGGTTTGATCGTTAGATATCATCTTAATTCTCGA
TTAGGGTTTCATAGATATCATCCGATTTGTTCAAATAATTTGAGTTTTGTCGAATAATTACTCTTCGATT
TGTGATTTCTATCTAGATCTGGTGTTAGTTTCTAGTTTGTGCGATCGAATTTGTCGATTAATCTGAGTTT
TTCTGATTAACAGACTAGAGTTAACCGGGCTCAGGCCTGGCGCGCCACTAGTGGATCCATCGATAGTACT
GTCGACCTCGAGGGTACCGCTCCCGGGATGTTACGTCCTGTAGAAACCCCAACCCGTGAAATCAAAAAAC
TCGACGGCCTGTGGGCATTCAGTCTGGATCGCGAAAACTGTGGAATTGATCAGCGTTGGTGGGAAAGCGC
GTTACAAGAAAGCCGGGCAATTGCTGTGCCAGGCAGTTTTAACGATCAGTTCGCCGATGCAGATATTCGT
AATTATGCGGGCAACGTCTGGTATCAGCGCGAAGTCTTTATACCGAAAGGTTGGGCAGGCCAGCGTATCG
TGCTGCGTTTCGATGCGGTCACTCATTACGGCAAAGTGTGGGTCAATAATCAGGAAGTGATGGAGCATCA
GGGCGGCTATACGCCATTTGAAGCCGATGTCACGCCGTATGTTATTGCCGGGAAAAGTGTACGTATCACC
GTTTGTGTGAACAACGAACTGAACTGGCAGACTATCCCGCCGGGAATGGTGATTACCGACGAAAACGGCA
AGAAAAAGCAGTCTTACTTCCATGATTTCTTTAACTATGCCGGAATCCATCGCAGCGTAATGCTCTACAC
CACGCCGAACACCTGGGTGGACGATATCACCGTGGTGACGCATGTCGCGCAAGACTGTAACCACGCGTCT
GTTGACTGGCAGGTGGTGGCCAATGGTGATGTCAGCGTTGAACTGCGTGATGCGGATCAACAGGTGGTTG
CAACTGGACAAGGCACTAGCGGGACTTTGCAAGTGGTGAATCCGCACCTCTGGCAACCGGGTGAAGGTTA
TCTCTATGAACTGTGCGTCACAGCCAAAAGCCAGACAGGGTGTGATATCTACCCGCTTCGCGTCGGCATC
CGGTCAGTGGCAGTGAAGGGCGAACAGTTCCTGATTAACCACAAACCGTTCTACTTTACTGGCTTTGGTC
GTCATGAAGATGCGGACTTGCGTGGCAAAGGATTCGATAACGTGCTGATGGTGCACGACCACGCATTAAT
GGACTGGATTGGGGCCAACTCCTACCGTACCTCGCATTACCCTTACGCTGAAGAGATGCTCGACTGGGCA
GATGAACATGGCATCGTGGTGATTGATGAAACTGCTGCTGTCGGCTTTAACCTCTCTTTAGGCATTGGTT
TCGAAGCGGGCAACAAGCCGAAAGAACTGTACAGCGAAGAGGCAGTCAACGGGGAAACTCAGCAAGCGCA
CTTACAGGCGATTAAAGAGCTGATAGCGCGTGACAAAAACCACCCAAGCGTGGTGATGTGGAGTATTGCC
AACGAACCGGATACCCGTCCGCAAGGTGCACGGGAATATTTCGCGCCACTGGCGGAAGCAACGCGTAAAC
TCGACCCGACGCGTCCGATCACCTGCGTCAATGTAATGTTCTGCGACGCTCACACCGATACCATCAGCGA
TCTCTTTGATGTGCTGTGCCTGAACCGTTATTACGGATGGTATGTCCAAAGCGGCGATTTGGAAACGGCA
GAGAAGGTACTGGAAAAAGAACTTCTGGCCTGGCAGGAGAAACTGCATCAGCCGATTATCATCACCGAAT
ACGGCGTGGATACGTTAGCCGGGCTGCACTCAATGTACACCGACATGTGGAGTGAAGAGTATCAGTGTGC
ATGGCTGGATATGTATCACCGCGTCTTTGATCGCGTCAGCGCCGTCGTCGGTGAACAGGTATGGAATTTC
GCCGATTTTGCGACCTCGCAAGGCATATTGCGCGTTGGCGGTAACAAGAAAGGGATCTTCACTCGCGACC
GCAAACCGAAGTCGGCGGCTTTTCTGCTGCAAAAACGCTGGACTGGCATGAACTTCGGTGAAAAACCGCA
GCAGGGAGGCAAACAATGAGAGCTCATATGAAGATGAAGATGAAATATTTGGTGTGTCAAATAAATAGCT
TGTGTGCTTAAGTTTGTGTTTTTTTCTTGGCTTGTTGTGTTATGAATTTGTGGCTTTTTCTAATATTAAA
TGAATGTAAGATCTCATTATAATGAATAAACAAATGTTTCTATAATCCATTGTGAATGTTTTGTTGGATC
TCTTCTGCAGCATATAACTACTGTATGTGCTATGGTATGGACTATGGAATATGATTAAAGATAAGGAATT
CAGATCGGCTGAGTGGCTCCTTCAACGTTGCGGTTCTGTCAGTTCCAAACGTAAAACGGCTTGTCCCGCG
TCATCGGCGGGGGTCATAACGTGACTCCCTTAATTCTCCGCTCATGATCAGATTGTCGTTTCCCGCCTTC
AGTTTAAACTATCAGTGTTTGACAGGATATATTGGCGGGTAAACTAAGTCGCTGTATGTGTTTGTTTGAG
ATCTCATGTGAGCAAAAGGCCAGCAAAAGGCCAGGAACCGTAAAAAGGCCGCGTTGCTGGCGTTTTTCCA
TAGGCTCCGCCCCCCTGACGAGCATCACAAAAATCGACGCTCAAGTCAGAGGTGGCGAAACCCGACAGGA
CTATAAAGATACCAGGCGTTTCCCCCTGGAAGCTCCCTCGTGCGCTCTCCTGTTCCGACCCTGCCGCTTA
CCGGATACCTGTCCGCCTTTCTCCCTTCGGGAAGCGTGGCGCTTTCTCATAGCTCACGCTGTAGGTATCT
CAGTTCGGTGTAGGTCGTTCGCTCCAAGCTGGGCTGTGTGCACGAACCCCCCGTTCAGCCCGACCGCTGC
GCCTTATCCGGTAACTATCGTCTTGAGTCCAACCCGGTAAGACACGACTTATCGCCACTGGCAGCAGCCA
CTGGTAACAGGATTAGCAGAGCGAGGTATGTAGGCGGTGCTACAGAGTTCTTGAAGTGGTGGCCTAACTA
CGGCTACACTAGAAGAACAGTATTTGGTATCTGCGCTCTGCTGAAGCCAGTTACCTTCGGAAGAAGAGTT
GGTAGCTCTTGATCCGGCAAACAAACCACCGCTGGTAGCGGTGGTTTTTTTGTTTGCAAGCAGCAGATTA
CGCGCAGAAAAAAAGGATCTCAAGAAGATCCTTTGATCTTTTCTACGGGGTCTGACGCTCAGTGGAACGA
AAACTCACGTTAAGGGATTTTGGTCATGAGATTATCAAAAAGGATCTTCACCTAGATCCTTTTAAATTAA
AAATGAAGTTTTAAATCAATCTAAAGTACTGATGAATCCCCTAATGATTTTTATCAAAATCATTAAGTTA
AGGTAGATACACATCTTGTCATATGATCAAATGGTTTCGCCAAAAATCAATAATCAGACAACAAAATGTG
CGAACTCGATATTTTACACGACTCTCTTTACCAATTCTGCCCCGAATTACACTTAAAACGACTCAACAGC
TTAACGTTGGCTTGCCACGCCTTACTTGACTGTAAAACTCTCACTCTTACCGAACTTGGCCGTAACCTGC
CAACCAAAGCGAGAACAAAACATAACATCAAACGAATCGACCGATTGTTAGGTAATCGTCACCTCCACAA
AGAGCGACTCGCTGTATACCGTTGGCATGCTAGCTTTATCTGTTCGGGCAATACGATGCCCATTGTACTT
GTTGACTGGTCTGATATCCGTGAGCAAAAACGGCTTATGGTATTGCGAGCTTCAGTCGCACTACACGGTC
GTTCTGTTACTCTTTATGAGAAAGCGTTCCCGCTTTCAGAGCAATGTTCAAAGAAAGCTCATGACCAATT
TCTAGCCGACCTTGCGAGCATTCTACCGAGTAACACCACACCGCTCATTGTCAGTGATGCTGGCTTTAAA
GTGCCATGGTATAAATCCGTTGAGAAGCTGGGTTGGTACTGGTTAAGTCGAGTAAGAGGAAAAGTACAAT
ATGCAGACCTAGGAGCGGAAAACTGGAAACCTATCAGCAACTTACATGATATGTCATCTAGTCACTCAAA
GACTTTAGGCTATAAGAGGCTGACTAAAAGCAATCCAATCTCATGCCAAATTCTATTGTATAAATCTCGC
TCTAAAGGCCGAAAAAATCAGCGCTCGACACGGACTCATTGTCACCACCCGTCACCTAAAATCTACTCAG
CGTCGGCAAAGGAGCCATGGATTCTAGCAACTAACTTACCTGTTGAAATTCGAACACCCAAACAACTTGT
TAATATCTATTCGAAGCGAATGCAGATTGAAGAAACCTTCCGAGACTTGAAAAGTCCTGCCTACGGACTA
GGCCTACGCCATAGCCGAACGAGCAGCTCAGAGCGTTTTGATATCATGCTGCTAATCGCCCTGATGCTTC
AACTAACATGTTGGCTTGCGGGCGTTCATGCTCAGAAACAAGGTTGGGACAAGCACTTCCAGGCTAACAC
AGTCAGAAATCGAAACGTACTCTCAACAGTTCGCTTAGGCATGGAAGTTTTGCGGCATTCTGGCTACACA
ATAACAAGGGAAGACTTACTCGTGGCTGCAACCCTACTAGCTCAAAATTTATTCACACATGGTTACGCTT
TGGGGAAATTATGAGGGGATCTCTCAGTCTAAAGTATATATGTGTAACATTGGTCTAGTGATTAGAAAAA
CTCATCGAGCATCAAATGAAACTGCAATTTATTCATATCAGGATTATCAATACCATATTTTTGAAAAAGC
CGTTTCTGTAATGAAGGAGAAAACTCACCGAGGCAGTTCCATAGGATGGCAAGATCCTGGTATCGGTCTG
CGATTCCGACTCGTCCAACATCAATACAACCTATTAATTTCCCCTCGTCAAAAATAAGGTTATCAAGTGA
GAAATCACCATGAGTGACGACTGAATCCGGTGAGAATGGCAAAAGTTTATGCATTTCTTTCCAGACTTGT
TCAACAGGCCAGCCATTACGCTCGTCATCAAAATCACTCGCATCAACCAAACCGTTATTCATTCGTGATT
GCGCCTGAGCGAGACGAAATACGCGATCGCTGTTAAAAGGACAATTACAAACAGGAATCGAATGCAACCG
GCGCAGGAACACTGCCAGCGCATCAACAATATTTTCACCTGAATCAGGATATTCTTCTAATACCTGGAAT
GCTGTTTTCCCTGGGATCGCAGTGGTGAGTAACCATGCATCATCAGGAGTACGGATAAAATGCTTGATGG
TCGGAAGAGGCATAAATTCCGTCAGCCAGTTTAGTCTGACCATCTCATCTGTAACATCATTGGCAACGCT
ACCTTTGCCATGTTTCAGAAACAACTCTGGCGCATCGGGCTTCCCATACAATCGGTAGATTGTCGCACCT
GATTGCCCGACATTATCGCGAGCCCATTTATACCCATATAAATCAGCATCCATGTTGGAATTTAATCGCG
GCCTTGAGCAAGACGTTTCCCGTTGAATATGGCTCATAACACCCCTTGTATTACTGTTTATGTAAGCAGA
CAGTTTTATTGTTCATGATGATATATTTTTATCTTGTGCAATGTAACATCAGAGATTTTGAGACACAACG
TGGCTTTGTTGAATAAATCGAACTTTTGCTGAGTTGAAGGATCAGATCACGCATCTTCCCGACAACGCAG
ACCGTTCCGTGGCAAAGCAAAAGTTCAAAATCACCAACTGGTCCACCTACAACAAAGCTCTCATCAACCG
TGGCTCCCTCACTTTCTGGCTGGATGATGGGGCGATTCAGGCGATCCCCATCCAACAGCCCGCCGTCGAG
CGGGCTTTTTTATCCCCGGAAGCCTGTGGATAGAGGGTAGTTATCCACGTGAAACCGCTAATGCCCCGCA
AAGCCTTGATTCACGGGGCTTTCCGGCCCGCTCCAAAAACTATCCACGTGAAATCGCTAATCAGGGTACG
TGAAATCGCTAATCGGAGTACGTGAAATCGCTAATAAGGTCACGTGAAATCGCTAATCAAAAAGGCACGT
GAGAACGCTAATAGCCCTTTCAGATCAACAGCTTGCAAACACCCCTCGCTCCGGCAAGTAGTTACAGCAA
GTAGTATGTTCAATTAGCTTTTCAATTATGAATATATATATCAATTATTGGTCGCCCTTGGCTTGTGGAC
AATGCGCTACGCGCACCGGCTCCGCCCGTGGACAACCGCAAGCGGTTGCCCACCGTCGAGCGCCTTTGCC
CACAACCCGGCGGCCGGCCGCAACAGATCGTTTTATAAATTTTTTTTTTTGAAAAAGAAAAAGCCCGAAA
GGCGGCAACCTCTCGGGCTTCTGGATTTCCGATCCCCGGAATTAGATCTTGGCAGGATATATTGTGGTGT
AACGTTATCGATCTGGATTTTAGTACTGGATTTTGGTTTTAGGAATTAGAAATTTTATTGATAGAAGTAT
TTTACAAATACAAATACATACTAAGGGTTTCTTATATGCTCAACACATGAGCGAAACCCTATAAGAACCC
TAATTTCCCTTATCGGGAAACTACTCACACATTATTTATGGAGAAAATAGAGAGAGATAGATTTGTAGAG
AGAGACTGGTGATTTCAGCGTACCGAATTAATTCCTGAATCACTGCGACCGGCCCTCCCGCGACCCAGCC
GAGCGAGCTTAGCGAACTGTGGACGAGAACTGTGCCACCAAGCGTAAGGCCGTTCTCTCGCATTTGCCTT
GCTAGGCTCGCGCGAGTTGCTGGCTGAGGCGTTCTCGAAATCAGCTCTTGTTCGGTCGGCATCTACTCTA
TTCCTTTGCCCTCGGACGAGTGCTGGGGCGTCGGTTTCCACTATCGGCGAGTACTTCTACACAGCCATCG
GTCCAGACGGCCGCGCTTCTGCGGGCGATTTGTGTACGCCCGACAGTCCCGGCTCCGGATCGGACGATTG
CGTCGCATCGACCCTGCGCCCAAGCTGCATCATCGAAATTGCCGTCAACCAAGCTCTGATAGAGTTGGTC
AAGACCAATGCGGAGCATATACGCCCGGAGCCTTGGCGATCCTGCAAGCTCCGGATGCCTCCGCTCGAAG
TAGCGCGTCTGCTGCTCCATACAAGCCAACCACGGCCTCCAGAAGAAGATGTTGGCGACCTCGTATTGGG
AATCCCCGAACATCGCCTCGCTCCAGTCAATGACCGCTGTTATGCGGCCATTGTCCGTCAGGACATTGTT
GGAGCCGAAATCCGCGTGCACGAGGTGCCGGACTTCGGGGCAGTCCTCGGCCCAAAGCATCAGCTCATCG
AGAGCCTGCGCGACGGACGCACTGACGGTGTCGTCCATCACAGTTTGCCAGTGATACACATGGGGATCAG
CAATCGCGCATATGAAATCACGCCATGTAGTGTATTGACCGATTCCTTGCGGTCCGAATGGGCCGAACCC
GCTCGTCTGGCTAAGATCGGCCGCAGCGATAGCATCCATAGCCTCCGCGACCGGCTGAAGAACAGCGGGC
AGTTCGGTTTCAGGCAGGTCTTGCAACGTGACACCCTGTGCACGGCGGGAGATGCAATAGGTCAGGCTCT
CGCTGAACTCCCCAATGTCAAGCACTTCCGGAATCGGGAGCGCGGCCGATGCAAAGTGCCGATAAACATA
ACGATCTTTGTAGAAACCATCGGCGCAGCTATTTACCCGCAGGACATATCCACGCCCTCCTACATCGAAG
CTGAAAGCACGAGATTCTTCGCCCTCCGAGAGCTGCATCAGGTCGGAGACGCTGTCGAACTTTTCGATCA
GAAACTTCTCGACAGACGTCGCGGTGAGTTCAGGCTTTTTCATAGGGGGGATCAGCTTGGGCTGTCCTCT
CCAAATGAAATGAACTTCCTTATATAGAGGAAGGGTCTTGCGAAGGATAGTGGGATTGTGCGTCATCCCT
TACGTCAGTGGAGATGTCACATCAATCCACTTGCTTTGAAGTCGTGGTTGGAACGACTTCTTTTTCCACG
ATGCTCCTCGTGGGTGGGGGTCCATCTTTGGGACCACTGTCGGCAGAGGCATCTTGAATGATAGCCTTTC
CTTTATCGCAATGATGGCATTTGTAGGAGCCACCTTCCTTTTCTACTGTCCTTTCGATGAAGTGACAGAT
AGCTGGGCAATGGAATCCGAGGAGGTTTCCCGAAATTACCCTTTGTTGAAAAGTCTCA
Features (pLannotate 1.2.2; 15 found; start..end, strand, type, name):
    728..2539    +  CDS            GUS: β-glucuronidase; uidA (or gusA) from E. coli
   2547..2795    +  terminator     HSP terminator: efficient transcription terminator from the Arabidopsis thaliana heat shock protein 18.2 gene (Nagaya et al., 2010)
   2806..2836    -  promoter       NOS promoter (fragment): nopaline synthase promoter
   2960..2984    +  misc_feature   RB T-DNA repeat: right border repeat from nopaline C58 T-DNA
   3075..3663    -  rep_origin     ori: high-copy-number ColE1/pMB1/pBR322/pUC origin of replication
   3853..3922    -  ncRNA          RNA-OUT: Accession: RF00240 - RNA-OUT
   5172..5987    -  CDS            KanR: aminoglycoside phosphotransferase; aph(3')-Ia; confers resistance to kanamycin in bacteria or G418 (Geneticin®) in eukaryotes
   6172..6273    +  CDS            TRA2_ECOLX (fragment): Protein predicted: Swiss-Prot protein existence level 4. Required for transposition of transposon Tn903. From Escherichia coli.
   6278..6713    +  rep_origin     pSa ori: origin of replication from bacterial plasmid pSa
   6840..6862    +  misc_feature   LB T-DNA repeat: left border repeat from nopaline C58 T-DNA (truncated)
   6870..7046    -  polyA_signal   CaMV poly(A) signal: cauliflower mosaic virus polyadenylation signal
   7096..7260    -  CDS            yokD (fragment): YOKD_BACSU - Experimental evidence at protein level: Swiss-Prot protein existence level 1. May contribute to antibiotic resistance. From Bacillus subtilis (strain 168).
   7281..8303    -  CDS            hph: KHYB_ECOLX - Experimental evidence at protein level: Swiss-Prot protein existence level 1. The aminoglycoside phosphotransferases achieve inactivation of their antibiotic substrates by phosphorylation. Only phosphorylates hygromycin and closely related compounds such as demethyl analogs and destomycin. From Escherichia coli.
   8323..8668    -  promoter       CaMV 35S promoter: strong constitutive promoter from cauliflower mosaic virus
   8325..8371    -  promoter       minimal CaMV 35S promoter: minimal 35S promoter from cauliflower mosaic virus
