[The description below was written by a language model from this plasmid's Addgene catalogue record and pLannotate feature annotations shown in this document.]
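Description:
pG20_GUS_Hyg is an empty pGREEN-based binary vector for expressing genes in plants, part of a vector suite intended for cost-effective cloning. It is maintained in E. coli at high copy through a ColE1/pUC-type origin and selected with kanamycin via the aph(3')-Ia gene. It also carries the pSa origin typical of pGREEN plasmids, which in general supports replication in Agrobacterium only when the replicase is supplied in trans by a helper plasmid.

Between the nopaline-type left and right T-DNA border repeats sit two units. Next to the left border, a CaMV 35S promoter drives the hygromycin phosphotransferase gene (hph), closed by the CaMV polyadenylation signal, providing hygromycin selection of transformed plants. Facing the opposite direction is the E. coli β-glucuronidase (uidA/GUS) coding sequence followed by the Arabidopsis HSP18.2 terminator. A gene cloned upstream is therefore expressed as a C-terminal GUS fusion, allowing histochemical or enzymatic reporting of expression and localisation. No promoter is annotated in the roughly 700 bp upstream of GUS, and the record does not state which promoter or cloning sites occupy that region. Only a short NOS promoter fragment appears near the right border.

Two sequence records exist. The depositor's sequence is 7,330 bp, whereas the repository's sequencing result is 8,668 bp. The extra length falls in the backbone between the ColE1 origin and KanR, where an RNA-OUT element is annotated, consistent with the IS4 insertion element reported in quality control. The depositor considers it functionally unimportant, but users should be aware that it could transpose elsewhere.
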