Addgene plasmid #159705: pG20_GUS_Hyg
Purpose: (Empty Backbone) pGREEN-based cloning construct for expression in planta
Depositing lab: Hans-Henning Kunz. Depositing organization: Washington State University. Publication: An updated pGREEN-based vector suite for cost-effective cloning in plant molecular biology. Pratt AI, Knoblauch J, Kunz HH. MicroPubl Biol. 2020 Oct 7;2020. doi: 10.17912/micropub.biology.000317. PubMed 33274321.
Backbone
  Vector backbone: pGREEN
  Backbone size (bp): 7330
  Vector type: Plant Expression
  Selectable markers: Hygromycin
  Tag / fusion protein: GUS (C terminal on backbone)
Growth in bacteria
  Bacterial resistance: Kanamycin, 50 μg/mL
  Growth temperature: 37°C
  Growth strain: DH5alpha
  Copy number: High Copy
Gene/Insert
  Gene/Insert name: None
  Tag / fusion protein: GUS (C terminal on backbone)
Terms and licenses: Academic/Nonprofit Terms; Industry Terms: Not Available to Industry
Depositor comments: Empty pGREEN expression vector for cloning; HSP terminator. Addgene QC identified an IS4 element in the plasmid backbone that the depositor does not find to be of functional concern but care should be taken to ensure the IS4 element has not transposed elsewhere.
How to cite: pG20_GUS_Hyg was a gift from Hans-Henning Kunz (Addgene plasmid # 159705 ; http://n2t.net/addgene:159705 ; RRID:Addgene_159705)
